>Addgene plasmid #160052 | pCAG-OSF-KATNA1 R14A | addgene full sequence | sequence record 379465 | Addgene NGS Result
GGTCGACATTGATTATTGACTAGTTATTAATAGTAATCAATTACGGGGTCATTAGTTCATAGCCCATATA
TGGAGTTCCGCGTTACATAACTTACGGTAAATGGCCCGCCTGGCTGACCGCCCAACGACCCCCGCCCATT
GACGTCAATAATGACGTATGTTCCCATAGTAACGCCAATAGGGACTTTCCATTGACGTCAATGGGTGGAG
TATTTACGGTAAACTGCCCACTTGGCAGTACATCAAGTGTATCATATGCCAAGTACGCCCCCTATTGACG
TCAATGACGGTAAATGGCCCGCCTGGCATTATGCCCAGTACATGACCTTATGGGACTTTCCTACTTGGCA
GTACATCTACGTATTAGTCATCGCTATTACCATGGTCGAGGTGAGCCCCACGTTCTGCTTCACTCTCCCC
ATCTCCCCCCCCTCCCCACCCCCAATTTTGTATTTATTTATTTTTTAATTATTTTGTGCAGCGATGGGGG
CGGGGGGGGGGGGGGGGCGCGCGCCAGGCGGGGCGGGGCGGGGCGAGGGGCGGGGCGGGGCGAGGCGGAG
AGGTGCGGCGGCAGCCAATCAGAGCGGCGCGCTCCGAAAGTTTCCTTTTATGGCGAGGCGGCGGCGGCGG
CGGCCCTATAAAAAGCGAAGCGCGCGGCGGGCGGGAGTCGCTGCGCGCTGCCTTCGCCCCGTGCCCCGCT
CCGCCGCCGCCTCGCGCCGCCCGCCCCGGCTCTGACTGACCGCGTTACTCCCACAGGTGAGCGGGCGGGA
CGGCCCTTCTCCTCCGGGCTGTAATTAGCGCTTGGTTTAATGACGGCTTGTTTCTTTTCTGTGGCTGCGT
GAAAGCCTTGAGGGGCTCCGGGAGGGCCCTTTGTGCGGGGGGAGCGGCTCGGGGGGTGCGTGCGTGTGTG
TGTGCGTGGGGAGCGCCGCGTGCGGCTCCGCGCTGCCCGGCGGCTGTGAGCGCTGCGGGCGCGGCGCGGG
GCTTTGTGCGCTCCGCAGTGTGCGCGAGGGGAGCGCGGCCGGGGGCGGTGCCCCGCGGTGCGGGGGGGGC
TGCGAGGGGAACAAAGGCTGCGTGCGGGGTGTGTGCGTGGGGGGGTGAGCAGGGGGTGTGGGCGCGTCGG
TCGGGCTGCAACCCCCCCTGCACCCCCCTCCCCGAGTTGCTGAGCACGGCCCGGCTTCGGGTGCGGGGCT
CCGTACGGGGCGTGGCGCGGGGCTCGCCGTGCCGGGCGGGGGGTGGCGGCAGGTGGGGGTGCCGGGCGGG
GCGGGGCCGCCTCGGGCCGGGGAGGGCTCGGGGGAGGGGCGCGGCGGCCCCCGGAGCGCCGGCGGCTGTC
GAGGCGCGGCGAGCCGCAGCCATTGCCTTTTATGGTAATCGTGCGAGAGGGCGCAGGGACTTCCTTTGTC
CCAAATCTGTGCGGAGCCGAAATCTGGGAGGCGCCGCCGCACCCCCTCTAGCGGGCGCGGGGCGAAGCGG
TGCGGCGCCGGCAGGAAGGAAATGGGCGGGGAGGGCCTTCGTGCGTCGCCGCGCCGCCGTCCCCTTCTCC
CTCTCCAGCCTCGGGGCTGTCCGCGGGGGGACGGCTGCCTTCGGGGGGGACGGGGCAGGGCGGGGTTCGG
CTTCTGGCGTGTGACCGGCGGCTCTAGAGCCTCTGCTAACCATGTTCATGCCTTCTTCTTTTTCCTACAG
CTCCTGGGCAACGTGCTGGTTATTGTGCTGTCTCATCATTTTGGCAAAGAATTCCTCGATCGACGGTATC
GATGCCACCATGGCTAGCTGGAGCCACCCGCAGTTCGAGAAAGGTGGAGGTGCCCGAGGTGGATCGGGAG
GTGGATCGTGGAGCCACCCGCAGTTCGAAAAAGGATTCGATTACAAGGATGACGATGACAAGGGTACCAT
GAGTCTTCTTATGATTAGTGAGAATGTAAAATTGGCTGCTGAATATGCATTGCTGGGAAACTATGACTCT
GCGATGGTCTATTATCAGGGAGTTCTTGACCAAATGAACAAGTATCTGTACTCAGTCAAAGATACATACC
TCCAGCAGAAATGGCAACAGGTTTGGCAGGAAATAAATGTGGAAGCTAAACATGTTAAAGATATCATGAA
AACACTAGAGAGCTTTAAACTGGATAGTACGCCACTCAAAGCGGCACAGCATGACCTTCCAGCTTCTGAG
GGAGAAGTCTGGTCCATGCCTGTACCTGTTGAACGAAGACCCTCACCAGGACCTAGAAAACGCCAATCTT
CTCAGTACAGTGACCCTAAATCACATGGTAATCGTCCAAGTACAACTGTCAGAGTTCACCGTTCATCTGC
ACAGAATGTTCACAATGACAGAGGGAAAGCTGTTCGTTGTCGTGAAAAGAAAGAACAGAATAAAGGAAGA
GAGGAAAAGAACAAATCACCTGCTGCAGTAACAGAACCAGAGACAAATAAATTTGATAGTACCGGATATG
ATAAAGACTTAGTAGAAGCTTTGGAAAGAGATATAATTTCCCAGAATCCCAATGTTCGATGGGATGATAT
CGCTGATTTAGTAGAAGCTAAAAAGTTGCTTAAGGAAGCCGTAGTGTTACCAATGTGGATGCCCGAATTC
TTTAAGGGCATTAGGAGACCATGGAAAGGAGTACTGATGGTCGGCCCACCTGGCACGGGGAAGACGCTCC
TTGCTAAAGCAGTAGCTACAGAATGCAAGACAACATTCTTCAATGTCTCTTCATCAACTTTGACTTCCAA
ATACAGAGGAGAATCTGAGAAGCTTGTTCGTCTTCTGTTTGAAATGGCTCGATTTTATTCTCCAGCCACC
ATATTTATTGATGAGATAGACTCCATCTGTAGTCGCCGAGGGACTTCTGAAGAACATGAAGCAAGCAGAA
GGGTGAAAGTGGAGCTGCTGGTTCAGATGGATGGTGTTGGAGGTACTTCTGAAAATGATGACCCTTCCAA
AATGGTTATGGTTCTGGCAGCTACTAATTTTCCCTGGGATATAGATGAGGCTTTAAGACGACGCCTTGAG
AAACGAATCTATATTCCTTTGCCGTCAGCAAAAGGCAGGGAGGAGCTATTACGAATAAGTCTACGTGAGT
TGGAATTGGCTGATGATGTTGACCTTGCAAGTATAGCAGAAAACATGGAAGGTTATTCAGGTGCGGACAT
TACCAACGTGTGCAGGGATGCGTCCTTGATGGCAATGAGAAGGCGCATTGAAGGTTTGACTCCAGAGGAA
ATCCGAAATCTTTCCAAAGAAGAAATGCACATGCCTACAACTATGGAGGATTTCGAGATGGCTTTAAAAA
AGGTTTCTAAGTCAGTGTCTGCTGCAGACATTGAAAGATACGAGAAATGGATATTTGAGTTTGGATCATG
CTAGCTCGAGGAATTCACTCCTCAGGTGCAGGCTGCCTATCAGAAGGTGGTGGCTGGTGTGGCCAATGCC
CTGGCTCACAAATACCACTGAGATCTTTTTCCCTCTGCCAAAAATTATGGGGACATCATGAAGCCCCTTG
AGCATCTGACTTCTGGCTAATAAAGGAAATTTATTTTCATTGCAATAGTGTGTTGGAATTTTTTGTGTCT
CTCACTCGGAAGGACATATGGGAGGGCAAATCATTTAAAACATCAGAATGAGTATTTGGTTTAGAGTTTG
GCAACATATGCCCATATGCTGGCTGCCATGAACAAAGGTTGGCTATAAAGAGGTCATCAGTATATGAAAC
AGCCCCCTGCTGTCCATTCCTTATTCCATAGAAAAGCCTTGACTTGAGGTTAGATTTTTTTTATATTTTG
TTTTGTGTTATTTTTTTCTTTAACATCCCTAAAATTTTCCTTACATGTTTTACTAGCCAGATTTTTCCTC
CTCTCCTGACTACTCCCAGTCATAGCTGTCCCTCTTCTCTTATGGAGATCCCTCGACCTGCAGCCCAAGC
TTGGCGTAATCATGGTCATAGCTGTTTCCTGTGTGAAATTGTTATCCGCTCACAATTCCACACAACATAC
GAGCCGGAAGCATAAAGTGTAAAGCCTGGGGTGCCTAATGAGTGAGCTAACTCACATTAATTGCGTTGCG
CTCACTGCCCGCTTTCCAGTCGGGAAACCTGTCGTGCCAGCGGATCCGCATCTCAATTAGTCAGCAACCA
TAGTCCCGCCCCTAACTCCGCCCATCCCGCCCCTAACTCCGCCCAGTTCCGCCCATTCTCCGCCCCATGG
CTGACTAATTTTTTTTATTTATGCAGAGGCCGAGGCCGCCTCGGCCTCTGAGCTATTCCAGAAGTAGTGA
GGAGGCTTTTTTGGAGGCCTAGGCTTTTGCAAAAAGCTAACTTGTTTATTGCAGCTTATAATGGTTACAA
ATAAAGCAATAGCATCACAAATTTCACAAATAAAGCATTTTTTTCACTGCATTCTAGTTGTGGTTTGTCC
AAACTCATCAATGTATCTTATCATGTCTGGATCCGCTGCATTAATGAATCGGCCAACGCGCGGGGAGAGG
CGGTTTGCGTATTGGGCGCTCTTCCGCTTCCTCGCTCACTGACTCGCTGCGCTCGGTCGTTCGGCTGCGG
CGAGCGGTATCAGCTCACTCAAAGGCGGTAATACGGTTATCCACAGAATCAGGGGATAACGCAGGAAAGA
ACATGTGAGCAAAAGGCCAGCAAAAGGCCAGGAACCGTAAAAAGGCCGCGTTGCTGGCGTTTTTCCATAG
GCTCCGCCCCCCTGACGAGCATCACAAAAATCGACGCTCAAGTCAGAGGTGGCGAAACCCGACAGGACTA
TAAAGATACCAGGCGTTTCCCCCTGGAAGCTCCCTCGTGCGCTCTCCTGTTCCGACCCTGCCGCTTACCG
GATACCTGTCCGCCTTTCTCCCTTCGGGAAGCGTGGCGCTTTCTCATAGCTCACGCTGTAGGTATCTCAG
TTCGGTGTAGGTCGTTCGCTCCAAGCTGGGCTGTGTGCACGAACCCCCCGTTCAGCCCGACCGCTGCGCC
TTATCCGGTAACTATCGTCTTGAGTCCAACCCGGTAAGACACGACTTATCGCCACTGGCAGCAGCCACTG
GTAACAGGATTAGCAGAGCGAGGTATGTAGGCGGTGCTACAGAGTTCTTGAAGTGGTGGCCTAACTACGG
CTACACTAGAAGAACAGTATTTGGTATCTGCGCTCTGCTGAAGCCAGTTACCTTCGGAAAAAGAGTTGGT
AGCTCTTGATCCGGCAAACAAACCACCGCTGGTAGCGGTGGTTTTTTTGTTTGCAAGCAGCAGATTACGC
GCAGAAAAAAAGGATCTCAAGAAGATCCTTTGATCTTTTCTACGGGGTCTGACGCTCAGTGGAACGAAAA
CTCACGTTAAGGGATTTTGGTCATGAGATTATCAAAAAGGATCTTCACCTAGATCCTTTTAAATTAAAAA
TGAAGTTTTAAATCAATCTAAAGTATATATGAGTAAACTTGGTCTGACAGTTACCAATGCTTAATCAGTG
AGGCACCTATCTCAGCGATCTGTCTATTTCGTTCATCCATAGTTGCCTGACTCCCCGTCGTGTAGATAAC
TACGATACGGGAGGGCTTACCATCTGGCCCCAGTGCTGCAATGATACCGCGAGACCCACGCTCACCGGCT
CCAGATTTATCAGCAATAAACCAGCCAGCCGGAAGGGCCGAGCGCAGAAGTGGTCCTGCAACTTTATCCG
CCTCCATCCAGTCTATTAATTGTTGCCGGGAAGCTAGAGTAAGTAGTTCGCCAGTTAATAGTTTGCGCAA
CGTTGTTGCCATTGCTACAGGCATCGTGGTGTCACGCTCGTCGTTTGGTATGGCTTCATTCAGCTCCGGT
TCCCAACGATCAAGGCGAGTTACATGATCCCCCATGTTGTGCAAAAAAGCGGTTAGCTCCTTCGGTCCTC
CGATCGTTGTCAGAAGTAAGTTGGCCGCAGTGTTATCACTCATGGTTATGGCAGCACTGCATAATTCTCT
TACTGTCATGCCATCCGTAAGATGCTTTTCTGTGACTGGTGAGTACTCAACCAAGTCATTCTGAGAATAG
TGTATGCGGCGACCGAGTTGCTCTTGCCCGGCGTCAATACGGGATAATACCGCGCCACATAGCAGAACTT
TAAAAGTGCTCATCATTGGAAAACGTTCTTCGGGGCGAAAACTCTCAAGGATCTTACCGCTGTTGAGATC
CAGTTCGATGTAACCCACTCGTGCACCCAACTGATCTTCAGCATCTTTTACTTTCACCAGCGTTTCTGGG
TGAGCAAAAACAGGAAGGCAAAATGCCGCAAAAAAGGGAATAAGGGCGACACGGAAATGTTGAATACTCA
TACTCTTCCTTTTTCAATATTATTGAAGCATTTATCAGGGTTATTGTCTCATGAGCGGATACATATTTGA
ATGTATTTAGAAAAATAAACAAATAGGGGTTCCGCGCACATTTCCCCGAAAAGTGCCACCTG
Features (pLannotate 1.2.2; 21 found; start..end, strand, type, name):
      5..384     +  enhancer       CMV enhancer: human cytomegalovirus immediate early enhancer
    386..663     +  promoter       chicken β-actin promoter: No description available
    664..1680    +  intron         chimeric intron: chimera between introns from chicken β-actin and rabbit β-globin
   1678..1734    +  CDS            HBB (fragment): HBB_LEPEU - Experimental evidence at protein level: Swiss-Prot protein existence level 1. Involved in oxygen transport from the lung to the various peripheral tissues. From Lepus europaeus (European hare).
   1769..1788    +  CDS            Strep-Tag II (fragment): peptide that binds Strep-Tactin®, an engineered form of streptavidin
   1829..1851    +  CDS            Strep-Tag II (fragment): peptide that binds Strep-Tactin®, an engineered form of streptavidin
   1859..1882    +  CDS            FLAG: FLAG® epitope tag, followed by an enterokinase cleavage site
   1889..3361    +  CDS            KATNA1: KTNA1_HUMAN - Experimental evidence at protein level: Swiss-Prot protein existence level 1. Catalytic subunit of a complex which severs microtubules in an ATP-dependent manner. Microtubule severing may promote rapid reorganization of cellular microtubule arrays and the release of microtubules from the centrosome following nucleation. Microtubule release from the mitotic spindle poles may allow depolymerization of the microtubule end proximal to the spindle pole, leading to poleward microtubule flux and poleward motion of chromosome. Microtubule release within the cell body of neurons may be re
   3371..3448    +  CDS            HBB (fragment): HBB_PONPY - Experimental evidence at transcript level: Swiss-Prot protein existence level 2. Involved in oxygen transport from the lung to the various peripheral tissues. From Pongo pygmaeus (Bornean orangutan).
   3519..3574    +  polyA_signal   β-globin poly(A) signal: rabbit β-globin polyadenylation signal (Gil and Proudfoot, 1987)
   3959..3975    -  protein_bind   lac operator: The lac repressor binds to the lac operator to inhibit transcription in E. coli. This inhibition can be relieved by adding lactose or isopropyl-β-D-thiogalactopyranoside (IPTG). lac repressor encoded by lacI
   3983..4013    -  promoter       lac promoter: promoter for the E. coli lac operon
   4028..4049    -  protein_bind   CAP binding site: CAP binding activates transcription in the presence of cAMP. E. coli catabolite activator protein
   4062..4101    -  CDS            lacI (fragment): lac repressor; lacI; The lac repressor binds to the lac operator to inhibit transcription in E. coli. This inhibition can be relieved by adding lactose or isopropyl-β-D-thiogalactopyranoside (IPTG).
   4108..4130    +  promoter       SV40 promoter (fragment): SV40 enhancer and early promoter
   4154..4289    +  rep_origin     SV40 ori: SV40 origin of replication
   4309..4443    +  polyA_signal   SV40 poly(A) signal: SV40 polyadenylation signal
   4445..4499    -  CDS            lacI (fragment): lac repressor; lacI; The lac repressor binds to the lac operator to inhibit transcription in E. coli. This inhibition can be relieved by adding lactose or isopropyl-β-D-thiogalactopyranoside (IPTG).
   4682..5270    -  rep_origin     ori: high-copy-number ColE1/pMB1/pBR322/pUC origin of replication
   5441..6301    -  CDS            AmpR: β-lactamase; bla; confers resistance to ampicillin, carbenicillin, and related antibiotics
   6302..6406    -  promoter       AmpR promoter: bla
