[The description below was written by a language model from this plasmid's Addgene catalogue record and pLannotate feature annotations shown in this document.]
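Description:
pCAG-OSF-KATNA1 R14A is a 6.4 kb mammalian expression plasmid built on the pCAG-OSF backbone. It is propagated in E. coli through a high-copy ColE1/pUC-type origin and selected with ampicillin via a β-lactamase gene under its own promoter. Expression in mammalian cells is driven by the composite CAG promoter, annotated here as the CMV immediate-early enhancer, the chicken β-actin promoter and a chimeric chicken β-actin/rabbit β-globin intron. Transcripts are terminated by the rabbit β-globin polyadenylation signal. The short HBB "CDS" fragments flagged on either side of the insert are most likely residual β-globin exon sequence belonging to the CAG cassette rather than intended coding regions. The backbone also carries an SV40 origin of replication, which can allow episomal amplification in cells expressing SV40 large T antigen. Remnants of lac promoter/operator and lacI sequence and an SV40 poly(A) signal are also present, and no mammalian selection marker is annotated.

The payload is human KATNA1, the p60 catalytic subunit of katanin, an ATPase that severs microtubules. It is fused at its N terminus to the backbone-encoded One-Strep-Flag (OSF) tag. In the feature table this tag appears as two Strep-Tag II motifs followed by a FLAG epitope, immediately upstream of the KATNA1 open reading frame. The tag permits affinity capture on Strep-Tactin resin and detection or immunoprecipitation with anti-FLAG antibodies. The insert carries an R14A point mutation, though the record does not state its functional consequence. The associated study concerns interactions between human ESCRT-III proteins and MIT domains in cytokinetic abscission, so the construct was presumably used for expressing tagged mutant KATNA1 in mammalian cells in that context.
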