Addgene plasmid #160052: pCAG-OSF-KATNA1 R14A
Purpose: Mammalian expression vector for KATNA1 (KATANIN-P60) R14A mutant with N-terminal One-Strep-Flag tag. Internal ID: WISP20-19.
Depositing lab: Wesley Sundquist. Depositing organization: University of Utah. Publication: Comprehensive analysis of the human ESCRT-III-MIT domain interactome reveals new cofactors for cytokinetic abscission. Wenzel DM, Mackay DR, Skalicky JJ, Paine EL, Miller MS, Ullman KS, Sundquist WI. Elife. 2022 Sep 15;11:e77779. doi: 10.7554/eLife.77779. PubMed 36107470.
Backbone
  Vector backbone: pCAG-OSF
  Vector type: Mammalian Expression
Growth in bacteria
  Bacterial resistance: Ampicillin, 100 μg/mL
  Growth temperature: 37°C
  Growth strain: DH5alpha
  Copy number: Unknown
Gene/Insert
  Gene/Insert name: KATNA1
  Species: H. sapiens (human)
  Mutation: R14A mutation
  Entrez Gene: KATNA1
  Tag / fusion protein: One-Strep-Flag (OSF) (N terminal on backbone)
Terms and licenses: Academic/Nonprofit Terms; Industry Terms: Not Available to Industry
Depositor comments: Read the preprint on bioRxiv: https://www.biorxiv.org/content/10.1101/2022.02.09.477148v1
How to cite: pCAG-OSF-KATNA1 R14A was a gift from Wesley Sundquist (Addgene plasmid # 160052 ; http://n2t.net/addgene:160052 ; RRID:Addgene_160052)
